>Addgene plasmid #161347 | pDONR221-SLC52A3_STOP | addgene full sequence | sequence record 373230 | Addgene NGS Result
CAAATAATGATTTTATTTTGACTGATAGTGACCTGTTCGTTGCAACACATTGATGAGCAATGCTTTTTTA
TAATGCCAACTTTGTACAAAAAAGCAGGCTCCACCATGGCCTTCCTGATGCACCTGCTGGTGTGCGTGTT
TGGCATGGGCAGCTGGGTGACCATCAACGGCCTGTGGGTGGAGCTGCCTCTGCTGGTCATGGAGCTGCCA
GAGGGCTGGTACCTGCCCTCCTATCTGACAGTGGTCATCCAGCTGGCCAATATCGGCCCACTGCTGGTGA
CCCTGCTGCACCACTTCCGGCCATCCTGCCTGTCTGAGGTGCCTATCATCTTTACCCTGCTGGGCGTGGG
CACCGTGACATGTATCATCTTCGCCTTTCTGTGGAACATGACATCTTGGGTGCTGGACGGCCACCACAGC
ATCGCCTTCCTGGTGCTGACCTTCTTTCTGGCCCTGGTGGATTGCACCAGCTCCGTGACATTCCTGCCTT
TTATGAGCAGACTGCCAACATACTATCTGACCACATTCTTTGTGGGCGAGGGCCTGTCTGGACTGCTGCC
CGCCCTGGTGGCCCTGGCACAGGGCAGCGGCCTGACCACATGCGTGAATGTGACCGAGATCAGCGACTCC
GTGCCCTCTCCTGTGCCAACGAGGGAAACGGATATAGCTCAGGGAGTGCCTCGCGCCCTGGTGAGCGCCC
TGCCTGGCATGGAGGCCCCACTGTCCCACCTGGAGTCTCGGTATCTGCCCGCCCACTTTAGCCCTCTGGT
GTTCTTTCTGCTGCTGTCCATCATGATGGCCTGCTGTCTGGTGGCCTTCTTTGTGCTGCAGAGGCAGCCA
AGGTGCTGGGAGGCATCCGTGGAGGACCTGCTGAACGATCAGGTGACACTGCACTCTATCCGGCCAAGAG
AGGAGAATGACCTGGGACCAGCAGGAACCGTGGATTCTAGCCAGGGCCAGGGCTATCTGGAGGAGAAGGC
AGCACCATGCTGTCCAGCACACCTGGCCTTCATCTACACCCTGGTGGCCTTTGTGAACGCCCTGACAAAT
GGCATGCTGCCCTCCGTGCAGACCTACAGCTGTCTGTCCTATGGACCTGTGGCATACCACCTGGCAGCCA
CACTGTCTATCGTGGCCAACCCTCTGGCCTCTCTGGTGAGCATGTTCCTGCCAAATAGGTCCCTGCTGTT
TCTGGGCGTGCTGTCTGTGCTGGGCACCTGCTTCGGCGGCTATAACATGGCCATGGCCGTGATGAGCCCC
TGTCCTCTGCTGCAGGGACACTGGGGAGGAGAGGTGCTGATCGTGGCATCCTGGGTGCTGTTTAGCGGCT
GCCTGTCCTACGTGAAAGTGATGCTGGGCGTGGTGCTGCGGGACCTGTCTAGAAGCGCCCTGCTGTGGTG
TGGAGCAGCAGTGCAGCTGGGCTCCCTGCTGGGCGCCCTGCTGATGTTCCCACTGGTGAACGTGCTGCGC
CTGTTCTCCTCTGCCGATTTTTGCAATCTGCACTGTCCCGCCTAAGACCCAGCTTTCTTGTACAAAGTTG
GCATTATAAGAAAGCATTGCTTATCAATTTGTTGCAACGAACAGGTCACTATCAGTCAAAATAAAATCAT
TATTTGCCATCCAGCTGATATCCCCTATAGTGAGTCGTATTACATGGTCATAGCTGTTTCCTGGCAGCTC
TGGCCCGTGTCTCAAAATCTCTGATGTTACATTGCACAAGATAAAAATATATCATCATGAACAATAAAAC
TGTCTGCTTACATAAACAGTAATACAAGGGGTGTTATGAGCCATATTCAACGGGAAACGTCGAGGCCGCG
ATTAAATTCCAACATGGATGCTGATTTATATGGGTATAAATGGGCTCGCGATAATGTCGGGCAATCAGGT
GCGACAATCTATCGCTTGTATGGGAAGCCCGATGCGCCAGAGTTGTTTCTGAAACATGGCAAAGGTAGCG
TTGCCAATGATGTTACAGATGAGATGGTCAGACTAAACTGGCTGACGGAATTTATGCCTCTTCCGACCAT
CAAGCATTTTATCCGTACTCCTGATGATGCATGGTTACTCACCACTGCGATCCCCGGAAAAACAGCATTC
CAGGTATTAGAAGAATATCCTGATTCAGGTGAAAATATTGTTGATGCGCTGGCAGTGTTCCTGCGCCGGT
TGCATTCGATTCCTGTTTGTAATTGTCCTTTTAACAGCGATCGCGTATTTCGTCTCGCTCAGGCGCAATC
ACGAATGAATAACGGTTTGGTTGATGCGAGTGATTTTGATGACGAGCGTAATGGCTGGCCTGTTGAACAA
GTCTGGAAAGAAATGCATAAACTTTTGCCATTCTCACCGGATTCAGTCGTCACTCATGGTGATTTCTCAC
TTGATAACCTTATTTTTGACGAGGGGAAATTAATAGGTTGTATTGATGTTGGACGAGTCGGAATCGCAGA
CCGATACCAGGATCTTGCCATCCTATGGAACTGCCTCGGTGAGTTTTCTCCTTCATTACAGAAACGGCTT
TTTCAAAAATATGGTATTGATAATCCTGATATGAATAAATTGCAGTTTCATTTGATGCTCGATGAGTTTT
TCTAATCAGAATTGGTTAATTGGTTGTAACACTGGCAGAGCATTACGCTGACTTGACGGGACGGCGCAAG
CTCATGACCAAAATCCCTTAACGTGAGTTACGCGTCGTTCCACTGAGCGTCAGACCCCGTAGAAAAGATC
AAAGGATCTTCTTGAGATCCTTTTTTTCTGCGCGTAATCTGCTGCTTGCAAACAAAAAAACCACCGCTAC
CAGCGGTGGTTTGTTTGCCGGATCAAGAGCTACCAACTCTTTTTCCGAAGGTAACTGGCTTCAGCAGAGC
GCAGATACCAAATACTGTTCTTCTAGTGTAGCCGTAGTTAGGCCACCACTTCAAGAACTCTGTAGCACCG
CCTACATACCTCGCTCTGCTAATCCTGTTACCAGTGGCTGCTGCCAGTGGCGATAAGTCGTGTCTTACCG
GGTTGGACTCAAGACGATAGTTACCGGATAAGGCGCAGCGGTCGGGCTGAACGGGGGGTTCGTGCACACA
GCCCAGCTTGGAGCGAACGACCTACACCGAACTGAGATACCTACAGCGTGAGCTATGAGAAAGCGCCACG
CTTCCCGAAGGGAGAAAGGCGGACAGGTATCCGGTAAGCGGCAGGGTCGGAACAGGAGAGCGCACGAGGG
AGCTTCCAGGGGGAAACGCCTGGTATCTTTATAGTCCTGTCGGGTTTCGCCACCTCTGACTTGAGCGTCG
ATTTTTGTGATGCTCGTCAGGGGGGCGGAGCCTATGGAAAAACGCCAGCAACGCGGCCTTTTTACGGTTC
CTGGCCTTTTGCTGGCCTTTTGCTCACATGTTCTTTCCTGCGTTATCCCCTGATTCTGTGGATAACCGTA
TTACCGCCTTTGAGTGAGCTGATACCGCTCGCCGCAGCCGAACGACCGAGCGCAGCGAGTCAGTGAGCGA
GGAAGCGGAAGAGCGCCCAATACGCAAACCGCCTCTCCCCGCGCGTTGGCCGATTCATTAATGCAGCTGG
CACGACAGGTTTCCCGACTGGAAAGCGGGCAGTGAGCGCAACGCAATTAATACGCGTACCGCTAGCCAGG
AAGAGTTTGTAGAAACGCAAAAAGGCCATCCGTCAGGATGGCCTTCTGCTTAGTTTGATGCCTGGCAGTT
TATGGCGGGCGTCCTGCCCGCCACCCTCCGGGCCGTTGCTTCACAACGTTCAAATCCGCTCCCGGCGGAT
TTGTCCTACTCAGGAGAGCGTTCACCGACAAACAACAGATAAAACGAAAGGCCCAGTCTTCCGACTGAGC
CTTTCGTTTTATTTGATGCCTGGCAGTTCCCTACTCTCGCGTTAACGCTAGCATGGATGTTTTCCCAGTC
ACGACGTTGTAAAACGACGGCCAGTCTTAAGCTCGGGCCC
Features (pLannotate 1.2.2; 10 found; start..end, strand, type, name):
      1..100     +  protein_bind   attL1: mutant version of attL; recombination site for the Gateway® LR reaction LR Clonase™
    106..1512    +  CDS            SLC52A3: S52A3_HUMAN - Also known as C20orf54, RFT2, RFVT3. Experimental evidence at protein level: Swiss-Prot protein existence level 1. Plasma membrane transporter mediating the uptake by cells of the water soluble vitamin B2/riboflavin that plays a key role in biochemical oxidation-reduction reactions of the carbohydrate, lipid, and amino acid metabolism (PubMed:20463145, PubMed:22273710, PubMed:24264046, PubMed:27702554). Humans are unable to synthesize vitamin B2/riboflavin and must obtain it via intestinal absorption (PubMed:20463145). From Homo sapiens (Human).
   1517..1616    -  protein_bind   attL2: mutant version of attL; recombination site for the Gateway® LR reaction LR Clonase™
   1634..1652    -  promoter       T7 promoter: promoter for bacteriophage T7 RNA polymerase
   1786..2595    +  CDS            KanR: aminoglycoside phosphotransferase; aph(3')-Ia; confers resistance to kanamycin in bacteria or G418 (Geneticin®) in eukaryotes
   2742..3330    +  rep_origin     ori: high-copy-number ColE1/pMB1/pBR322/pUC origin of replication
   3513..3605    +  CDS            lacI (fragment): lac repressor; lacI; The lac repressor binds to the lac operator to inhibit transcription in E. coli. This inhibition can be relieved by adding lactose or isopropyl-β-D-thiogalactopyranoside (IPTG).
   3660..3687    -  terminator     rrnB T2 terminator: transcription terminator T2 from the E. coli rrnB gene
   3819..3862    +  terminator     rrnB T1 terminator: Escherichia coli rrnB; transcription terminator T1 from the E. coli rrnB gene
   3909..3945    -  CDS            lacZα (fragment): LacZα fragment of β-galactosidase; lacZ fragment
