[The description below was written by a language model from this plasmid's Addgene catalogue record and pLannotate feature annotations shown in this document.]
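Description:
pDONR221-SLC52A3_STOP is a Gateway entry clone built on the pDONR221 backbone, carrying a codon-optimized open reading frame for human SLC52A3 (also known as RFVT3, hRFT2 or C20orf54), a plasma membrane transporter that mediates cellular uptake of riboflavin (vitamin B2). The sequenced plasmid is about 3.96 kb, with an insert of roughly 1.4 kb. It is propagated in E. coli from a high-copy ColE1/pUC-type origin and selected with kanamycin through an aminoglycoside phosphotransferase (KanR) gene. Although the catalogue lists the vector type as mammalian expression, the feature table shows no eukaryotic promoter or polyadenylation signal, so the plasmid is a shuttle for the ORF rather than an expression vector in its own right.

The SLC52A3 coding sequence sits between attL1 and attL2 sites, which allow directional transfer into any attR-containing destination vector by an LR Clonase reaction. In this version the ORF ends with a STOP codon, so the protein will be produced with a native C-terminus and cannot be read through into C-terminal tags supplied by a destination vector. N-terminal fusions or untagged expression are the natural uses, and a companion clone without the stop codon exists for C-terminal fusions. Other annotated elements are typical backbone features: rrnB T1 and T2 terminators upstream of the cassette that insulate it from read-through transcription, a T7 promoter adjacent to attL2, and short lacI and lacZα remnants with no functional role. The flanking M13 primer sites are used for sequence verification. The construct belongs to a consortium collection of solute carrier clones intended to support transporter research and drug discovery.
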