Addgene plasmid #161347: pDONR221-SLC52A3_STOP
Purpose: Gateway entry clone with codon-optimized ORF sequence for subcloning into custom expression vectors. Contains a STOP codon at the end of the codon-optimized ORF sequence.
Depositing lab: RESOLUTE Consortium & Giulio Superti-Furga. Depositing organization: CeMM Research Center for Molecular Medicine. Publication: The RESOLUTE consortium: unlocking SLC transporters for drug discovery. Superti-Furga G, Lackner D, Wiedmer T, Ingles-Prieto A, Barbosa B, Girardi E, Goldmann U, Gurtl B, Klavins K, Klimek C, Lindinger S, Lineiro-Retes E, Muller AC, Onstein S, Redinger G, Reil D, Sedlyarov V, Wolf G, Crawford M, Everley R, ... Steppan CM. Nat Rev Drug Discov. 2020 Jul;19(7):429-430. doi: 10.1038/d41573-020-00056-6. PubMed 32265506.
Backbone
  Vector backbone: pDONR221
  Backbone manufacturer: ThermoFisher Scientific
  Backbone size w/o insert (bp): 2550
  Vector type: Mammalian Expression
Growth in bacteria
  Bacterial resistance: Kanamycin, 50 μg/mL
  Growth temperature: 37°C
  Growth strain: NEB Stable
  Copy number: High Copy
Gene/Insert
  Gene/Insert name: SLC52A3 (alt name: bA371L19.1, hRFT2, RFVT3, C20orf54)
  Species: H. sapiens (human)
  Insert size (bp): 1410
  Entrez Gene: C20orf54 (a.k.a. RFT2, BVVLS, hRFT2, MGC10698, bA371L19.1)
  Cloning method: Gateway Cloning
  Sequencing primers: 5′ M13-fwd; 3′ M13-rev
Terms and licenses: Academic/Nonprofit Terms; Industry Terms
Depositor comments: This plasmid contains a STOP codon at the end of the codon-optimized ORF. For the version of this plasmid that does not contain a STOP codon, please see Addgene plasmid 132181 For more information on the full Resolute plasmid collection, please see www.addgene.org/depositor-collections/re-solute/. Please provide your feedback on this plasmid to the RESOLUTE consortium by filling out their RESOLUTE repository feedback form: https://forms.office.com/Pages/ResponsePage.aspx?id=0e05yklzmkS7rjFGQL4N7z4feCLQvEJAmVcOCM_u885UN1JJRko0Ukg4TVQwNTZLOUxPQVJWT1NHUCQlQCN0PWcu
How to cite: pDONR221-SLC52A3_STOP was a gift from RESOLUTE Consortium & Giulio Superti-Furga (Addgene plasmid # 161347 ; http://n2t.net/addgene:161347 ; RRID:Addgene_161347)
