>Addgene plasmid #161347 | pDONR221-SLC52A3_STOP | depositor partial sequence | sequence record 312629 | Codon-optimized ORF of SLC52A3
ATGGCCTTCCTGATGCACCTGCTGGTGTGCGTGTTTGGCATGGGCAGCTGGGTGACCATCAACGGCCTGT
GGGTGGAGCTGCCTCTGCTGGTCATGGAGCTGCCAGAGGGCTGGTACCTGCCCTCCTATCTGACAGTGGT
CATCCAGCTGGCCAATATCGGCCCACTGCTGGTGACCCTGCTGCACCACTTCCGGCCATCCTGCCTGTCT
GAGGTGCCTATCATCTTTACCCTGCTGGGCGTGGGCACCGTGACATGTATCATCTTCGCCTTTCTGTGGA
ACATGACATCTTGGGTGCTGGACGGCCACCACAGCATCGCCTTCCTGGTGCTGACCTTCTTTCTGGCCCT
GGTGGATTGCACCAGCTCCGTGACATTCCTGCCTTTTATGAGCAGACTGCCAACATACTATCTGACCACA
TTCTTTGTGGGCGAGGGCCTGTCTGGACTGCTGCCCGCCCTGGTGGCCCTGGCACAGGGCAGCGGCCTGA
CCACATGCGTGAATGTGACCGAGATCAGCGACTCCGTGCCCTCTCCTGTGCCAACGAGGGAAACGGATAT
AGCTCAGGGAGTGCCTCGCGCCCTGGTGAGCGCCCTGCCTGGCATGGAGGCCCCACTGTCCCACCTGGAG
TCTCGGTATCTGCCCGCCCACTTTAGCCCTCTGGTGTTCTTTCTGCTGCTGTCCATCATGATGGCCTGCT
GTCTGGTGGCCTTCTTTGTGCTGCAGAGGCAGCCAAGGTGCTGGGAGGCATCCGTGGAGGACCTGCTGAA
CGATCAGGTGACACTGCACTCTATCCGGCCAAGAGAGGAGAATGACCTGGGACCAGCAGGAACCGTGGAT
TCTAGCCAGGGCCAGGGCTATCTGGAGGAGAAGGCAGCACCATGCTGTCCAGCACACCTGGCCTTCATCT
ACACCCTGGTGGCCTTTGTGAACGCCCTGACAAATGGCATGCTGCCCTCCGTGCAGACCTACAGCTGTCT
GTCCTATGGACCTGTGGCATACCACCTGGCAGCCACACTGTCTATCGTGGCCAACCCTCTGGCCTCTCTG
GTGAGCATGTTCCTGCCAAATAGGTCCCTGCTGTTTCTGGGCGTGCTGTCTGTGCTGGGCACCTGCTTCG
GCGGCTATAACATGGCCATGGCCGTGATGAGCCCCTGTCCTCTGCTGCAGGGACACTGGGGAGGAGAGGT
GCTGATCGTGGCATCCTGGGTGCTGTTTAGCGGCTGCCTGTCCTACGTGAAAGTGATGCTGGGCGTGGTG
CTGCGGGACCTGTCTAGAAGCGCCCTGCTGTGGTGTGGAGCAGCAGTGCAGCTGGGCTCCCTGCTGGGCG
CCCTGCTGATGTTCCCACTGGTGAACGTGCTGCGCCTGTTCTCCTCTGCCGATTTTTGCAATCTGCACTG
TCCCGCCTAA
